Addgene plasmid #20693: pGEX6p1-hPdcd4
Depositing lab: Haiwei Song. Depositing organization: Institute of Molecular and Cell Biology, A*STAR Research Entities. Publication: Structural basis for translational inhibition by the tumour suppressor Pdcd4. Loh PG, Yang HS, Walsh MA, Wang Q, Wang X, Cheng Z, Liu D, Song H. EMBO J. 2009 Feb 4. 28(3):274-85. 10.1038/emboj.2008.278 PubMed 19153607.
Backbone
  Vector backbone: pGEX-6p-1
  Backbone manufacturer: GE
  Backbone size w/o insert (bp): 6300
  Vector type: Bacterial Expression
Growth in bacteria
  Bacterial resistance: Ampicillin, 100 μg/mL
  Growth temperature: 37°C
  Growth strain: DH5alpha
  Growth instructions: DH5a, 37 degrees
  Copy number: High Copy
Gene/Insert
  Gene/Insert name: Programmed Cell Death Protein 4 (alt name: Pdcd4)
  Species: H. sapiens (human)
  Insert size (bp): 1410
  Mutation: I36V- does not alter function
  GenBank ID: NM_014456
  Entrez Gene: PDCD4 (a.k.a. H731)
  Tag / fusion protein: GST (N terminal on backbone)
  Cloning method: Restriction Enzyme; 5′ cloning site BamHI (not destroyed); 3′ cloning site XhoI (not destroyed)
  Sequencing primers: 5′ T7; 3′ T7
Terms and licenses: Academic/Nonprofit Terms; Industry Terms: Not Available to Industry
How to cite: pGEX6p1-hPdcd4 was a gift from Haiwei Song (Addgene plasmid # 20693 ; http://n2t.net/addgene:20693 ; RRID:Addgene_20693)
