[The description below was written by a language model from this plasmid's Addgene catalogue record.]
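Description:
pGEX6p1-hPdcd4 is a bacterial expression plasmid built on the commercial pGEX-6P-1 backbone (recorded as about 6.3 kb without insert) for producing human Programmed Cell Death Protein 4 (Pdcd4, gene PDCD4) as a glutathione S-transferase fusion in E. coli. It is maintained as a high-copy plasmid under ampicillin selection. The record gives no feature table, so the promoter and origin are not stated. Vectors of the pGEX-6P series generally drive the GST fusion from an IPTG-inducible tac promoter, carry lacI for repression, and replicate from a pBR322-type origin. They also encode a PreScission protease recognition site between GST and the cloning site, which allows the tag to be removed after purification.

The insert is a roughly 1.4 kb human PDCD4 coding sequence cloned between BamHI and XhoI, both of which remain intact, so the fragment can be excised or transferred to other vectors. GST is supplied by the backbone at the N terminus of Pdcd4, enabling affinity capture on glutathione resin. The clone carries an I36V substitution relative to the reference sequence, which the depositor notes does not alter function.

Pdcd4 is a tumour suppressor that inhibits translation, and the associated publication concerns the structural basis of that inhibition. This suggests the plasmid was used to produce recombinant protein for structural, biochemical or binding studies, although the record does not spell out a specific application.
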