>Addgene plasmid #20693 | pGEX6p1-hPdcd4 | depositor partial sequence | sequence record 9623 | Author sequence
ATGGATGTAGAAAATGAGCAGATACTGAATGTAAACCCTGCAGATCCTGATAACTTAAGTGACTCTCTCT
TTTCCGGTGATGAAGAAAATGCTGGGACTGAGGAAATAAAGAATGAAATAAATGGAAATTGGATTTCAGC
ATCCTCCATTAACGAAGCTAGAATTAATGCCAAGGCAAAAAGGCGACTAAGGAAAAACTCATCCCGGGAC
TCTGGCAGAGGCGATTCGGTCAGCGACAGTGGGAGTGACGCCCTTAGAAGTGGATTAACTGTGCCAACCA
GTCCAAAGGGAAGGTTGCTGGATAGGCGATCCAGATCTGGGAAAGGAAGGGGACTACCAAAGAAAGGTGG
TGCAGGAGGCAAAGGTGTCTGGGGTACACCTGGACAGGTGTATGATGTGGAGGAGGTGGATGTGAAAGAT
CCTAACTATGATGATGACCAGGAGAACTGTGTTTATGAAACTGTAGTTTTGCCTTTGGATGAAAGGGCAT
TTGAGAAGACTTTAACACCAATCATACAGGAATATTTTGAGCATGGAGATACTAATGAAGTTGCGGAAAT
GTTAAGAGATTTAAATCTTGGTGAAATGAAAAGTGGAGTACCAGTGTTGGCAGTATCCTTAGCATTGGAG
GGGAAGGCTAGTCATAGAGAGATGACATCTAAGCTTCTTTCTGACCTTTGTGGGACAGTAATGAGCACAA
CTGATGTGGAAAAATCATTTGATAAATTGTTGAAAGATCTACCTGAATTAGCACTGGATACTCCTAGAGC
ACCACAGTTGGTGGGCCAGTTTATTGCTAGAGCTGTTGGAGATGGAATTTTATGTAATACCTATATTGAT
AGTTACAAAGGAACTGTAGATTGTGTGCAGGCTAGAGCTGCTCTGGATAAGGCTACCGTGCTTCTGAGTA
TGTCTAAAGGTGGAAAGCGTAAAGATAGTGTGTGGGGCTCTGGAGGTGGGCAGCAATCTGTCAATCACCT
TGTTAAAGAGATTGATATGCTGCTGAAAGAATATTTACTCTCTGGAGACATATCTGAAGCTGAACATTGC
CTTAAGGAACTGGAAGTACCTCATTTTCACCATGAGCTTGTATATGAAGCTATTATAATGGTTTTAGAGT
CAACTGGAGAAAGTACATTTAAGATGATTTTGGATTTATTAAAGTCCCTTTGGAAGTCTTCTACCATTAC
TGTAGACCAAATGAAAAGAGGTTATGAGAGAATTTACAATGAAATTCCGGACATTAATCTGGATGTCCCA
CATTCATACTCTGTGCTGGAGCGGTTTGTAGAAGAATGTTTTCAGGCTGGAATAATTTCCAAACAACTCA
GAGATCTTTGTCCTTCAAGGGGCAGAAAGCGTTTTGTAAGCGAAGGAGATGGAGGTCGTCTTAAACCAGA
GAGCTACTGA
