>Addgene plasmid #20693 | pGEX6p1-hPdcd4 | addgene partial sequence | sequence record 57113 | pGEX5
CGGATCTGGAAGTTCTGTTCCAGGGGCCCCTGGGATCCATGGATGTAGAAAATGAGCAGATACTGAATGT
AAACCCTGCAGATCCTGATAACTTAAGTGACTCTCTCTTTTCCGGTGATGAAGAAAATGCTGGGACTGAG
GAAGTAAAGAATGAAATAAATGGAAATTGGATTTCAGCATCCTCCATTAACGAAGCTAGAATTAATGCCA
AGGCAAAAAGGCGACTAAGGAAAAACTCATCCCGGGACTCTGGCAGAGGCGATTCGGTCAGCGACAGTGG
GAGTGACGCCCTTAGAAGTGGATTAACTGTGCCAACCAGTCCAAAGGGAAGGTTGCTGGATAGGCGATCC
AGATCTGGGAAAGGAAGGGGACTACCAAAGAAAGGTGGTGCAGGAGGCAAAGGTGTCTGGGGTACACCTG
GACAGGTGTATGATGTGGAGGAGGTGGATGTGAAAGATCCTAACTATGATGATGACCAGGAGAACTGTGT
TTATGAAACTGTAGTTTTGCCTTTGGATGAAAGGGCATTTGAGAAGACTTTAACACCAATCATACAGGAA
TATTTTGAGCATGGAGATACTAATGAAGTTGCGGAAATGTTAAGAGATTTAAATCTTGGTGAAATGAAAA
GTGGAGTACCAGTGTTGGCAGTATCCTTAGCATTGGAGGGGAAGGCTAGTCATAGAGAGATGACATCTAA
GCTTCTTTCTGACCTTTGTGGGACAGTAATGAGCACAACTGATGTGGAAAAATCATTTGATAAATTGTTG
AAAGATCTACCTGAATTAGCACTGGATACTCCTAGAGCACCACAGTTGGTGGGCCAGTTTATTGCTAGAG
CTGTTGGAGATGGAATTTTATGTAATACCTATATTGATAGTTACAAAGGAACTGTAGATTGTGTGCAGGC
TAGAGCTGCTCTGGATAAGGCTACC
